Addgene plasmid #240976: pyGAIP-LATeNT-mCherry
Purpose: Expresses LATeNT-mCherry in yeast cytosol
Depositing lab: Alice Ting. Depositing organization: Stanford University. Publication: Light-activated tetanus neurotoxin for conditional proteolysis and inducible synaptic inhibition in vivo. Roh H, Kim D, Kim B, Jeon Y, Kim Y, Jacko M, Xu F, Lin C, Won Um J, Ting AY. bioRxiv 2025.01.27.635161; doi: 10.1101/2025.01.27.635161.
Backbone
  Vector backbone: pyGAIP
  Vector type: Yeast Expression
Growth in bacteria
  Bacterial resistance: Ampicillin, 100 μg/mL
  Growth temperature: 37°C
  Growth strain: DH5alpha
  Copy number: High Copy
Gene/Insert
  Gene/Insert name: LATeNT-mCherry
  Species: Synthetic
  Cloning method: Gibson Cloning
  Sequencing primers: 5′ n/a
Terms and licenses: Academic/Nonprofit Terms; Industry Terms: Not Available to Industry
Depositor comments: Please visit https://doi.org/10.1101/2025.01.27.635161 for bioRxiv preprint.
How to cite: pyGAIP-LATeNT-mCherry was a gift from Alice Ting (Addgene plasmid # 240976 ; http://n2t.net/addgene:240976 ; RRID:Addgene_240976)
