[The description below was written by a language model from this plasmid's Addgene catalogue record and pLannotate feature annotations shown in this document.]
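Description:
pyGAIP-LATeNT-mCherry is a yeast expression shuttle plasmid of about 9.4 kb built on the pyGAIP backbone. It is designed to produce LATeNT, a light-activated tetanus neurotoxin, fused to mCherry in the cytosol of Saccharomyces cerevisiae. In E. coli it replicates from a high-copy ColE1/pUC-type origin and is selected with ampicillin through the bla (AmpR) gene and its native promoter. In yeast, a CEN6/ARS element gives stable, low-copy centromeric maintenance. The LEU2 gene under its own promoter provides auxotrophic selection in leucine-deficient strains. The backbone also carries an f1 phage origin, flanking T7 and T3 promoters, and remnants of a lac promoter/operator and lacZα cloning region. These are typical of pRS-style shuttle vectors and play no role in the yeast expression function. Several small annotated fragments (rop, bom, lacI, NFS1) appear to be backbone or LEU2-flanking leftovers.

The expression cassette lies on the reverse strand. It consists of the galactose-inducible GAL1 promoter, an open reading frame of roughly 1.8 kb annotated as a fragment of Clostridium tetani tetanus toxin (tetX), an in-frame C-terminal mCherry, and the CYC1 terminator. Tetanus toxin is a zinc endopeptidase that cleaves synaptobrevin-2. The annotation tool does not separately identify the engineered element that confers light control, and the record does not state what it is, although the insert is listed as synthetic. The mCherry fusion allows expression level and localisation to be followed by red fluorescence. The associated work concerns conditional proteolysis and inducible synaptic inhibition. The record does not say how this yeast construct was used in it beyond cytosolic expression of the protease.
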