Features (pLannotate 1.2.2; 23 found; start..end, strand, type, name):
      1..504     +  misc_feature   CEN/ARS: S. cerevisiae CEN6 centromere fused to an autonomously replicating sequence
    573..608     +  CDS            rop (fragment): Rop protein, which maintains plasmids at low copy number; rop
    710..760     +  misc_feature   bom (fragment): basis of mobility region from pBR322
    759..875     +  CDS            NFS1 (fragment): NFS1_YEAST - Also known as SPL1 From Saccharomyces cerevisiae (strain ATCC 204508 / S288c) (Baker's yeast).
   1237..2331    -  CDS            LEU2: 3-isopropylmalate dehydrogenase, required for leucine biosynthesis; S. cerevisiae LEU2; yeast auxotrophic marker
   2332..2739    -  promoter       LEU2 promoter: S. cerevisiae LEU2
   2879..2956    -  CDS            YO192_YEAST (fragment): Experimental evidence at protein level: Swiss-Prot protein existence level 1. From Saccharomyces cerevisiae (strain ATCC 204508 / S288c) (Baker's yeast).
   2987..3039    +  misc_feature   bom (fragment): basis of mobility region from pBR322
   3067..3495    -  rep_origin     f1 ori (sequence partly withheld): f1 bacteriophage origin of replication; arrow indicates direction of (+) strand synthesis
   3499..3654    -  CDS            lacZα (fragment): LacZα fragment of β-galactosidase; lacZ fragment
   3662..3680    +  promoter       T7 promoter: promoter for bacteriophage T7 RNA polymerase
   3699..3946    -  terminator     CYC1 terminator: S. cerevisiae CYC1; transcription terminator for CYC1
   3959..4663    -  CDS            mCherry: mCherry is a basic (constitutively fluorescent) red fluorescent protein published in 2004, derived from Discosoma sp.. It is reported to be a very rapidly-maturing monomer with low acid sensitivity.
   4664..6475    -  CDS            tetX (fragment): TETX_CLOTE - Experimental evidence at protein level: Swiss-Prot protein existence level 1. Tetanus toxin acts by inhibiting neurotransmitter release. It binds to peripheral neuronal synapses, is internalized and moves by retrograde transport up the axon into the spinal cord where it can move between postsynaptic and presynaptic neurons. It inhibits neurotransmitter release by acting as a zinc endopeptidase that catalyzes the hydrolysis of the '76-Gln-|-Phe-77' bond of synaptobrevin-2. From Clostridium tetani (strain Massachusetts / E88).
   6562..7003    -  promoter       GAL1 promoter: S. cerevisiae GAL1; inducible promoter, regulated by Gal4
   7194..7212    -  promoter       T3 promoter: promoter for bacteriophage T3 RNA polymerase
   7257..7273    -  protein_bind   lac operator: The lac repressor binds to the lac operator to inhibit transcription in E. coli. This inhibition can be relieved by adding lactose or isopropyl-β-D-thiogalactopyranoside (IPTG). lac repressor encoded by lacI
   7281..7311    -  promoter       lac promoter: promoter for the E. coli lac operon
   7326..7347    -  protein_bind   CAP binding site: CAP binding activates transcription in the presence of cAMP. E. coli catabolite activator protein
   7360..7452    -  CDS            lacI (fragment): lac repressor; lacI; The lac repressor binds to the lac operator to inhibit transcription in E. coli. This inhibition can be relieved by adding lactose or isopropyl-β-D-thiogalactopyranoside (IPTG).
   7635..8223    -  rep_origin     ori: high-copy-number ColE1/pMB1/pBR322/pUC origin of replication
   8394..9254    -  CDS            AmpR: β-lactamase; bla; confers resistance to ampicillin, carbenicillin, and related antibiotics
   9255..9359    -  promoter       AmpR promoter: bla
>Addgene plasmid #240976 | pyGAIP-LATeNT-mCherry | addgene full sequence | sequence record 478980 | Addgene NGS Result
ATCACGTGCTATAAAAATAATTATAATTTAAATTTTTTAATATAAATATATAAATTAAAAATAGAAAGTA
AAAAAAGAAATTAAAGAAAAAATAGTTTTTGTTTTCCGAAGATGTAAAAGACTCTAGGGGGATCGCCAAC
AAATACTACCTTTTATCTTGCTCTTCCTGCTCTCAGGTATTAATGCCGAATTGTTTCATCTTGTCTGTGT
AGAAGACCACACACGAAAATCCTGTGATTTTACATTTTACTTATCGTTAATCGAATGTATATCTATTTAA
TCTGCTTTTCTTGTCTAATAAATATATATGTAAAGTACGCTTTTTGTTGAAATTTTTTAAACCTTTGTTT
ATTTTTTTTTCTTCATTCCGTAACTCTTCTACCTTCTTTATTTACTTTCTAAAATCCAAATACAAAACAT
AAAAATAAATAAACACAGAGTAAATTCCCAAATTATTCCATCATTAAAAGATACGAGGCGCGTGTAAGTT
ACAGGCAAGCGATCCGTCCTAAGAAACCATTATTATCATGACATTAACCTATAAAAATAGGCGTATCACG
AGGCCCTTTCGTCTCGCGCGTTTCGGTGATGACGGTGAAAACCTCTGACACATGCAGCTCCCGGAGACGG
TCACAGCTTGTCTGTAAGCGGATGCCGGGAGCAGACAAGCCCGTCAGGGCGCGTCAGCGGGTGTTGGCGG
GTGTCGGGGCTGGCTTAACTATGCGGCATCAGAGCAGATTGTACTGAGAGTGCACCATATCGACTACGTC
GTTAAGGCCGTTTCTGACAGAGTAAAATTCTTGAGGGAACTTTCACCATTATGGGAAATGGTTCAAGAAG
GTATTGACTTAAACTCCATCAAATGGTCAGGTCATTGAGTGTTTTTTATTTGTTGTATTTTTTTTTTTTT
AGAGAAAATCCTCCAATATATAAATTAGGAATCATAGTTTCATGATTTTCTGTTACACCTAACTTTTTGT
GTGGTGCCCTCCTCCTTGTCAATATTAATGTTAAAGTGCAATTCTTTTTCCTTATCACGTTGAGCCATTA
GTATCAATTTGCTTACCTGTATTCCTTTACATCCTCCTTTTTCTCCTTCTTGATAAATGTATGTAGATTG
CGTATATAGTTTCGTCTACCCTATGAACATATTCCATTTTGTAATTTCGTGTCGTTTCTATTATGAATTT
CATTTATAAAGTTTATGTACAAATATCATAAAAAAAGAGAATCTTTTTAAGCAAGGATTTTCTTAACTTC
TTCGGCGACAGCATCACCGACTTCGGTGGTACTGTTGGAACCACCTAAATCACCAGTTCTGATACCTGCA
TCCAAAACCTTTTTAACTGCATCTTCAATGGCCTTACCTTCTTCAGGCAAGTTCAATGACAATTTCAACA
TCATTGCAGCAGACAAGATAGTGGCGATAGGGTTGACCTTATTCTTTGGCAAATCTGGAGCAGAACCGTG
GCATGGTTCGTACAAACCAAATGCGGTGTTCTTGTCTGGCAAAGAGGCCAAGGACGCAGATGGCAACAAA
CCCAAGGAACCTGGGATAACGGAGGCTTCATCGGAGATGATATCACCAAACATGTTGCTGGTGATTATAA
TACCATTTAGGTGGGTTGGGTTCTTAACTAGGATCATGGCGGCAGAATCAATCAATTGATGTTGAACCTT
CAATGTAGGGAATTCGTTCTTGATGGTTTCCTCCACAGTTTTTCTCCATAATCTTGAAGAGGCCAAAACA
TTAGCTTTATCCAAGGACCAAATAGGCAATGGTGGCTCATGTTGTAGGGCCATGAAAGCGGCCATTCTTG
TGATTCTTTGCACTTCTGGAACGGTGTATTGTTCACTATCCCAAGCGACACCATCACCATCGTCTTCCTT
TCTCTTACCAAAGTAAATACCTCCCACTAATTCTCTGACAACAACGAAGTCAGTACCTTTAGCAAATTGT
GGCTTGATTGGAGATAAGTCTAAAAGAGAGTCGGATGCAAAGTTACATGGTCTTAAGTTGGCGTACAATT
GAAGTTCTTTACGGATTTTTAGTAAACCTTGTTCAGGTCTAACACTACCGGTACCCCATTTAGGACCACC
CACAGCACCTAACAAAACGGCATCAGCCTTCTTGGAGGCTTCCAGCGCCTCATCTGGAAGTGGAACACCT
GTAGCATCGATAGCAGCACCACCAATTAAATGATTTTCGAAATCGAACTTGACATTGGAACGAACATCAG
AAATAGCTTTAAGAACCTTAATGGCTTCGGCTGTGATTTCTTGACCAACGTGGTCACCTGGCAAAACGAC
GATCTTCTTAGGGGCAGACATTAGAATGGTATATCCTTGAAATATATATATATATATTGCTGAAATGTAA
AAGGTAAGAAAAGTTAGAAAGTAAGACGATTGCTAACCACCTATTGGAAAAAACAATAGGTCCTTAAATA
ATATTGTCAACTTCAAGTATTGTGATGCAAGCATTTAGTCATGAACGCTTCTCTATTCTATATGAAAAGC
CGGTTCCGGCGCTCTCACCTTTCCTTTTTCTCCCAATTTTTCAGTTGAAAAAGGTATATGCGTCAGGCGA
CCTCTGAAATTAACAAAAAATTTCCAGTCATCGAATTTGATTCTGTGCGATAGCGCCCCTGTGTGTTCTC
GTTATGTTGAGGAAAAAAATAATGGTTGCTAAGAGATTCGAACTCTTGCATCTTACGATACCTGAGTATT
CCCACAGTTAACTGCGGTCAAGATATTTCTTGAATCAGGCGCCTTAGACCGCTCGGCCAAACAACCAATT
ACTTGTTGAGAAATAGAGTATAATTATCCTATAAATATAACGTTTTTGAACACACATGAACAAGGAAGTA
CAGGACAATTGATTTTGAAGAGAATGTGGATTTTGATGTAATTGTTGGGATTCCATTTTTAATAAGGCAA
TAATATTAGGTATGTAGATATACTAGAAGTTCTCCTCGACCGGTCGATATGCGGTGTGAAATACCGCACA
GATGCGTAAGGAGAAAATACCGCATCAGGAAATTGTAAGCGTTAATATTTTGTTAAAATTCGCGTTAAAT
TTTTGTTAAATCAGCTCATTTTTTAACCAATAGGCCGAAATCGGCAAAATCCCTTATAAATCAAAAGAAT
AGACCGAGATAGGGT
[37 nt withheld, positions 3166-3202]
AAAGAACGTGGACTCCAACGTCAAAGG
[49 nt withheld, positions 3230-3278]
T
[91 nt withheld, positions 3280-3370]
G
[124 nt withheld, positions 3372-3495]
CCATTCGCCATTCAGGCTGCGCAACTGTTGGGAAGGGCGATCGGTGCGGGCCTCTTCGCTATTACGCCAG
CTGGCGAAAGGGGGATGTGCTGCAAGGCGATTAAGTTGGGTAACGCCAGGGTTTTCCCAGTCACGACGTT
GTAAAACGACGGCCAGTGAGCGCGCGTAATACGACTCACTATAGGGCGAATTGGGTACCGGCCGCAAATT
AAAGCCTTCGAGCGTCCCAAAACCTTCTCAAGCAAGGTTTTCAGTATAATGTTACATGCGTACACGCGTC
TGTACAGAAAAAAAAGAAAAATTTGAAATATAAATAACGTTCTTAATACTAACATAACTATAAAAAAATA
AATAGGGACCTAGACTTCAGGTTGTCTAACTCCTTCCTTTTCGGTTAGAGCGGATGTGGGGGGAGGGCGT
GAATGTAAGCGTGACATAACTAATTACATGACTCGAGCTATTACTTGTACAGCTCGTCCATGCCGCCGGT
GGAGTGGCGGCCCTCGGCGCGCTCGTACTGTTCCACGATGGTGTAGTCCTCGTTGTGGGAGGTGATGTCC
AGCTTGATGTTGACGTTGTAGGCGCCGGGCAGCTGCACGGGCTTCTTGGCCTTGTAGGTGGTCTTGACCT
CGGCGTCGTAGTGGCCGCCGTCCTTCAGCTTCAGCCTCTGCTTGATCTCGCCCTTCAGGGCGCCGTCCTC
GGGGTACATCCGCTCGGAGGAGGCCTCCCAGCCCATGGTCTTCTTCTGCATTACGGGGCCGTCGGAGGGG
AAGTTGGTGCCGCGCAGCTTCACCTTGTAGATGAACTCGCCGTCCTGCAGGGAGGAGTCCTGGGTCACGG
TCACCACGCCGCCGTCCTCGAAGTTCATCACGCGCTCCCACTTGAAGCCCTCGGGGAAGGACAGCTTCAA
GTAGTCGGGGATGTCGGCGGGGTGCTTCACGTAGGCCTTGGAGCCGTACATGAACTGAGGGGACAGGATG
TCCCAGGCGAAGGGCAGGGGGCCGCCCTTGGTCACCTTCAGCTTGGCGGTCTGGGTGCCCTCGTAGGGGC
GGCCCTCGCCCTCGCCCTCGATCTCGAACTCGTGGCCGTTCACGGAGCCCTCCATGTGCACCTTGAAGCG
CATGAACTCCTTGATGATGGCCATGTTGTCCTCCTCGCCCTTGCTCACAGCGGTACGGTTGTACAGGTTT
TCACGGATGTTGGTCGGCGGGATGATTTTTTTGCACAGACCGATCAGTTTGGAAACCAGACCGGAACCGT
CGACGTTCCTAAAGGCGTTAGTGTTCACCCTCATGTTCTGGCCCTTATACTCGGACTTCAGATCCTTGGA
CTCTATGTTAAAGCCCTCAGTATCGTTATATATAGTATCATCCAGCAGGTTAGGTATCTTCACAGGATCG
TGGTTCATGGAAAAATAGCTTAAGCGAGTCTTTATGTTAAACTTCTTGCCCAGCTCTATCTCAGTAAAAA
TCTGAAAGGCTGTCTTTTTGACCAGGCAGACCGCCTCACGCTCAGCGGCGCCATGAAGGCGTTCGGTGCC
ATCCAGCTGCACGCCAATGAAGTACTGGACGTCGCCCTTATAATCGCGCATCGGCTGCAGGTGGAACACG
TTCCAGAACTTCTTGCCGCTCTTGGTATAATTGATCAGCTGAACGGTCACTTCAGTCTGGTTGTCAATAG
CATCTCTGATTTTCCGAACAGTGGCACGGTCTGTCTCGGGTCCCTGCAGAAAACGGCAATTGCGCCCCAG
GATCTCTTCCCGAGAATATTCTGTCAGCTGCAGGAAGGAATTGCTCACAAAAATGATTGGGTTGTCAGGC
AGTCTCGGATCAGTAATCACGAAGCTTTTCTCGATCCGTTCCAGTGTGGTTGCCCGAAACTCCCCGCTAC
CGGACCCCCCGCTGCCGCTCCCGCCATACATTATGGAGTTATACAGTATCTGAAACTTATCCTCGTTCAC
TATATACTGGCCGTTGGAATCCTTATCAAACTGATACTTCTGCTGATAGATCTGTTTGTAGGAGTCGATG
TCGATGTTCGGGTCGTTGCAGGAGGTAACCTGGGACAGTTTGTTAGCGATAGCTTTGTAGTCGTTCAGGG
TTTTTTCGTACAGGTCGTTTTTGATATCGATGGAGATCAGGTTAGCGTCCTGACCACCGAAGGTGAAGAG
CTCTTCAGCGGAGATCGGGTAGGTGTGCTGCATGTAGATTTCCTGTTTGGACGGGATGATTTCGTGGGAG
GAAACCTGCATGCCGTACAGACCGTGCAGAACGTGGATCAGTTCGTGCATCAGCAGCAGAGCCGGGTCCT
GGAAGTATTTGGATTTACCGATGGTCAGGGAGGTGATGTTTTCGATAACGTTGTCGAAGGTCGGTACGTA
TTCCGGGCAGAAAGCCATCTGCATGATGGAACCGAAACCGTCACGGCACGGGAAGTAGTTTTTGTTGTCA
ACACGCAGAACGATACCACGAACTTCGTTTTTGTTCAGAACCGGACCCGGACCGAAGATGATCAGGTTGG
TCAGCATAGCGGATTTGGTGGTAGCACCGGACGGATCCTGTTCCAGCAGGTTGAAGGAAACGGAGTTGGA
GTTGGTGTCGAATTTGTCCAGCAGGGAGTAGGAGTTACCCAGGTACGGGATAGCGTTGATGATTTTGTCC
AGCAGAGCTTCACCAGCAACGTTGTTTTTGATACGGTTGAACAGTTTAACCATGGTCTGCAGGAAACGGT
CTTTGTCGGAGTCGGTACGCAGGTAGTTCGGGTCGTAGTATTCGGAAGCACCTTCGATCAGGGAGGACGG
CGGGTTGAAGTCTTCCGGTTTGGTACCAAATTCGTAACGTTCCGGAACGATCCAGATACGGTCGGTGATT
TTGAAGGCTCTGTAGTAGATGTCTAGACCTTTGCAGTACGGCGGTTCCATCATGATGATGGTGTCGTTGT
TAACCGGGTCGGAGTAACGGAAGTTGTTGATGGTGATCGGGTTAACGCTAGCCATGGTGGCGACCGGTGG
ATCCCGAGCCATCTTAATTGAAAATGTATGAAGTAGAATTCGATCCGGGGTTTTTTCTCCTTGACGTTAA
AGTATAGAGGTATATTAACAATTTTTTGTTGATACTTTTATTACATTTGAATAAGAAGTAATACAAACCG
AAAATGTTGAAAGTATTAGTTAAAGTGGTTATGCAGTTTTTGCATTTATATATCTGTTAATAGATCAAAA
ATCATCGCTTCGCTGATTAATTACCCCAGAAATAAGGCTAAAAAACTAATCGCATTATCATCCTATGGTT
GTTAATTTGATTCGTTCATTTGAAGGTTTGTGGGGCCAGGTTACTGCCAATTTTTCCTCTTCATAACCAT
AAAAGCTAGTATTGTAGAATCTTTATTGTTCGGAGCAGTGCGGCGCGAGGCACATCTGCGTTTCAGGAAC
GCGACCGGTGAAGACGAGGACGCACGGAGGAGAGTCTTCCTTCGGAGGGCTGTCACCCGCTCGGCGGCTT
CTAATCCGTACTTCAATATAGCAATGAGCAGTTAAGCGTATTACTGAAAGTTCCAAAGAGAAGGTTTTTT
TAGGCTAAGATAATGGGGCTCTTTACATTTCCACAACATATAAGTAAGATTAGATATGGATATGTATATG
GTGGTAATGCCATGTAATATGATTATTAAACTTCTTTGCGGAGCTCCAGCTTTTGTTCCCTTTAGTGAGG
GTTAATTGCGCGCTTGGCGTAATCATGGTCATAGCTGTTTCCTGTGTGAAATTGTTATCCGCTCACAATT
CCACACAACATACGAGCCGGAAGCATAAAGTGTAAAGCCTGGGGTGCCTAATGAGTGAGCTAACTCACAT
TAATTGCGTTGCGCTCACTGCCCGCTTTCCAGTCGGGAAACCTGTCGTGCCAGCTGCATTAATGAATCGG
CCAACGCGCGGGGAGAGGCGGTTTGCGTATTGGGCGCTCTTCCGCTTCCTCGCTCACTGACTCGCTGCGC
TCGGTCGTTCGGCTGCGGCGAGCGGTATCAGCTCACTCAAAGGCGGTAATACGGTTATCCACAGAATCAG
GGGATAACGCAGGAAAGAACATGTGAGCAAAAGGCCAGCAAAAGGCCAGGAACCGTAAAAAGGCCGCGTT
GCTGGCGTTTTTCCATAGGCTCCGCCCCCCTGACGAGCATCACAAAAATCGACGCTCAAGTCAGAGGTGG
CGAAACCCGACAGGACTATAAAGATACCAGGCGTTTCCCCCTGGAAGCTCCCTCGTGCGCTCTCCTGTTC
CGACCCTGCCGCTTACCGGATACCTGTCCGCCTTTCTCCCTTCGGGAAGCGTGGCGCTTTCTCATAGCTC
ACGCTGTAGGTATCTCAGTTCGGTGTAGGTCGTTCGCTCCAAGCTGGGCTGTGTGCACGAACCCCCCGTT
CAGCCCGACCGCTGCGCCTTATCCGGTAACTATCGTCTTGAGTCCAACCCGGTAAGACACGACTTATCGC
CACTGGCAGCAGCCACTGGTAACAGGATTAGCAGAGCGAGGTATGTAGGCGGTGCTACAGAGTTCTTGAA
GTGGTGGCCTAACTACGGCTACACTAGAAGAACAGTATTTGGTATCTGCGCTCTGCTGAAGCCAGTTACC
TTCGGAAAAAGAGTTGGTAGCTCTTGATCCGGCAAACAAACCACCGCTGGTAGCGGTGGTTTTTTTGTTT
GCAAGCAGCAGATTACGCGCAGAAAAAAAGGATCTCAAGAAGATCCTTTGATCTTTTCTACGGGGTCTGA
CGCTCAGTGGAACGAAAACTCACGTTAAGGGATTTTGGTCATGAGATTATCAAAAAGGATCTTCACCTAG
ATCCTTTTAAATTAAAAATGAAGTTTTAAATCAATCTAAAGTATATATGAGTAAACTTGGTCTGACAGTT
ACCAATGCTTAATCAGTGAGGCACCTATCTCAGCGATCTGTCTATTTCGTTCATCCATAGTTGCCTGACT
CCCCGTCGTGTAGATAACTACGATACGGGAGGGCTTACCATCTGGCCCCAGTGCTGCAATGATACCGCGA
GACCCACGCTCACCGGCTCCAGATTTATCAGCAATAAACCAGCCAGCCGGAAGGGCCGAGCGCAGAAGTG
GTCCTGCAACTTTATCCGCCTCCATCCAGTCTATTAATTGTTGCCGGGAAGCTAGAGTAAGTAGTTCGCC
AGTTAATAGTTTGCGCAACGTTGTTGCCATTGCTACAGGCATCGTGGTGTCACGCTCGTCGTTTGGTATG
GCTTCATTCAGCTCCGGTTCCCAACGATCAAGGCGAGTTACATGATCCCCCATGTTGTGCAAAAAAGCGG
TTAGCTCCTTCGGTCCTCCGATCGTTGTCAGAAGTAAGTTGGCCGCAGTGTTATCACTCATGGTTATGGC
AGCACTGCATAATTCTCTTACTGTCATGCCATCCGTAAGATGCTTTTCTGTGACTGGTGAGTACTCAACC
AAGTCATTCTGAGAATAGTGTATGCGGCGACCGAGTTGCTCTTGCCCGGCGTCAATACGGGATAATACCG
CGCCACATAGCAGAACTTTAAAAGTGCTCATCATTGGAAAACGTTCTTCGGGGCGAAAACTCTCAAGGAT
CTTACCGCTGTTGAGATCCAGTTCGATGTAACCCACTCGTGCACCCAACTGATCTTCAGCATCTTTTACT
TTCACCAGCGTTTCTGGGTGAGCAAAAACAGGAAGGCAAAATGCCGCAAAAAAGGGAATAAGGGCGACAC
GGAAATGTTGAATACTCATACTCTTCCTTTTTCAATATTATTGAAGCATTTATCAGGGTTATTGTCTCAT
GAGCGGATACATATTTGAATGTATTTAGAAAAATAAACAAATAGGGGTTCCGCGCACATTTCCCCGAAAA
GTGCCACCTGGGTCCTTTTC
